>Addgene plasmid #69317 | pBALU2 | depositor partial sequence | sequence record 122280 | cassette
ATGAGTAAAGGAGAAGAACTTTTCACTGGAGTTGTCCCAATTCTTGTTGAATTAGATGGTGATGTTAATG
GGCACAAATTTTCTGTCAGTGGAGAGGGTGAAGGTGATGCAACATACGGAAAACTTACCCTTAAATTTAT
TTGCACTACTGGAAAACTACCTGTTCCATGGGTAAGTTTAAACATATATATACTAACTAACCCTGATTAT
TTAAATTTTCAGCCAACACTTGTCACTACTTTCGGTTATGGTCTTCAATGCTTCGCCAGATACCCAGATC
ATATGAAACAGCATGACTTTTTCAAGAGTGCCATGCCCGAAGGTTATGTACAGGAAAGAACTATATTTTT
CAAAGATGACGGGAACTACAAGACACGTAAGTTTAAACAGTTCGGTACGAAGTTCCTATACTTTCTAGAG
AATAGGAACTTCCCTGTTGACAATTAATCATCGGCATAGTATATCGGCATAGTATAATACGACAAGGTGA
GGAACTAAACCCAGGAGGCAGATCATGAGTCTGAAAGAAAAAACACAATCTCTGTTTGCCAACGCATTTG
GCTACCCTGCCACTCACACCATTCAGGCGCCTGGCCGCGTGAATTTGATTGGTGAACACACCGACTACAA
CGACGGTTTCGTTCTGCCCTGCGCGATTGATTATCAAACCGTGATCAGTTGTGCACCACGCGATGACCGT
AAAGTTCGCGTGATGGCAGCCGATTATGAAAATCAGCTCGACGAGTTTTCCCTCGATGCGCCCATTGTCG
CACATGAAAACTATCAATGGGCTAACTACGTTCGTGGCGTGGTGAAACATCTGCAACTGCGTAACAACAG
CTTCGGCGGCGTGGACATGGTGATCAGCGGCAATGTGCCGCAGGGTGCCGGGTTAAGTTCTTCCGCTTCA
CTGGAAGTCGCGGTCGGAACCGTATTGCAGCAGCTTTATCATCTGCCGCTGGACGGCGCACAAATCGCGC
TTAACGGTCAGGAAGCAGAAAACCAGTTTGTAGGCTGTAACTGCGGGATCATGGATCAGCTAATTTCCGC
GCTCGGCAAGAAAGATCATGCCTTGCTGATCGATTGCCGCTCACTGGGGACCAAAGCAGTTTCCATGCCC
AAAGGTGTGGCTGTCGTCATCATCAACAGTAACTTCAAACGTACCCTGGTTGGCAGCGAATACAACACCC
GTCGTGAACAGTGCGAAACCGGTGCGCGTTTCTTCCAGCAGCCAGCCCTGCGTGATGTCACCATTGAAGA
GTTCAACGCTGTTGCGCATGAACTGGACCCGATCGTGGCAAAACGCGTGCGTCATATACTGACTGAAAAC
GCCCGCACCGTTGAAGCTGCCAGCGCGCTGGAGCAAGGCGACCTGAAACGTATGGGCGAGTTGATGGCGG
AGTCTCATGCCTCTATGCGCGATGATTTCGAAATCACCGTGCCGCAAATTGACACTCTGGTAGAAATCGT
CAAAGCTGTGATTGGCGACAAAGGTGGCGTACGCATGACCGGCGGCGGATTTGGCGGCTGTATCGTCGCG
CTGATCCCGGAAGAGCTGGTGCCTGCCGTACAGCAAGCTGTCGCTGAACAATATGAAGCAAAAACAGGTA
TTAAAGAGACTTTTTACGTTTGTAAACCATCACAAGGAGCAGGACAGTGCTGAGGATCCACTAGTTCTAG
AGCGGCCGCGAAGTTCCTATACTTTCTAGAGAATAGGAACTTCTAACTAACCATACATATTTAAATTTTC
AGGTGCTGAAGTCAAGTTTGAAGGTGATACCCTTGTTAATAGAATCGAGTTAAAAGGTATTGATTTTAAA
GAAGATGGAAACATTCTTGGACACAAATTGGAATACAACTATAACTCACACAATGTATACATCATGGCAG
ACAAACAAAAGAATGGAATCAAAGTTGTAAGTTTAAACATGATTTTACTAACTAACTAATCTGATTTAAA
TTTTCAGAACTTCAAAATTAGACACAACATTGAAGATGGAAGCGTTCAACTAGCAGACCATTATCAACAA
AATACTCCAATTGGCGATGGCCCTGTCCTTTTACCAGACAACCATTACCTGTCCTACCAATCTGCCCTTT
CGAAAGATCCCAACGAAAAGAGAGACCACATGGTCCTTCTTGAGTTTGTAACAGCTGCTGGGATTACACA
TGGCATGGATGAACTATACAAATAG
