>Addgene plasmid #69317 | pBALU2 | addgene partial sequence | sequence record 123620 | M13-F20 5'-TGTAAAACGACGGCCAGT-3'
GGGCGATGGGCCCTCTGATGCATGCTCGAGCGGCCGCCAGTGTGATGGATATCTGCAGAATTCGCCCTTA
TGAGTAAAGGAGAAGAACTTTTCACTGGAGTTGTCCCAATTCTTGTTGAATTAGATGGTGATGTTAATGG
GCACAAATTTTCTGTCAGTGGAGAGGGTGAAGGTGATGCAACATACGGAAAACTTACCCTTAAATTTATT
TGCACTACTGGAAAACTACCTGTTCCATGGGTAAGTTTAAACATATATATACTAACTAACCCTGATTATT
TAAATTTTCAGCCAACACTTGTCACTACTTTCGGTTATGGTCTTCAATGCTTCGCCAGATACCCAGATCA
TATGAAACAGCATGACTTTTTCAAGAGTGCCATGCCCGAAGGTTATGTACAGGAAAGAACTATATTTTTC
AAAGATGACGGGAACTACAAGACACGTAAGTTTAAACAGTTCGGTACGAAGTTCCTATACTTTCTAGAGA
ATAGGAACTTCCCTGTTGACAATTAATCATCGGCATAGTATATCGGCATAGTATAATACGACAAGGTGAG
GAACTAAACCCAGGAGGCAGATCATGAGTCTGAAAGAAAAAACACAATCTCTGTTTGCCAACGCATTTGG
CTACCCTGCCACTCACACCATTCAGGCGCCTGGCCGCGTGAATTTGATTGGTGAACACACCGACTACAAC
GACGGTTTCGTTCTGCCCTGCGCGATTGATTATCAAACCGTGATCAGTTGTGCACCACGCGATGACCGTA
AAGTTCGCGTGATGGCAGCCGATTATGAAAATCAGCTCGACGAGTTTTCCCTCGATGCGCCCATTGTCGC
ACATGAAAACTATCAATGGGCTAACTACGTTCGTGGCGTGGTGAAACATCTGCAACTGCGTAACAACAGC
TTCGGCGGCGTGGACATGGTGATCAGCGGCAATGTGCCGCAGGGTGCCGGGTTAAGTTCTTCCGCTTCAC
TGGAAGTCGCGGTCGGAACCGTATTGCAGCAGCTTTATCATCTGCCGCTGGACGGCGCACAAATCGCGCT
TAACGGTCAGGAAGCAGAAAAC
