>Addgene plasmid #69317 | pBALU2 | addgene partial sequence | sequence record 123621 | M13-Rev 5'-CAGGAAACAGCTATGACC-3'
CTATAGAATACTCAAGCTATGCATCAAGCTTGGTACCGAGCTCGGATCCACTAGTAACGGCCGCCAGTGT
GCTGGAATTCGCCCTTTGTATAGTTCATCCATGCCATGTGTAATCCCAGCAGCTGTTACAAACTCAAGAA
GGACCATGTGGTCTCTCTTTTCGTTGGGATCTTTCGAAAGGGCAGATTGGTAGGACAGGTAATGGTTGTC
TGGTAAAAGGACAGGGCCATCGCCAATTGGAGTATTTTGTTGATAATGGTCTGCTAGTTGAACGCTTCCA
TCTTCAATGTTGTGTCTAATTTTGAAGTTCTGAAAATTTAAATCAGATTAGTTAGTTAGTAAAATCATGT
TTAAACTTACAACTTTGATTCCATTCTTTTGTTTGTCTGCCATGATGTATACATTGTGTGAGTTATAGTT
GTATTCCAATTTGTGTCCAAGAATGTTTCCATCTTCTTTAAAATCAATACCTTTTAACTCGATTCTATTA
ACAAGGGTATCACCTTCAAACTTGACTTCAGCACCTGAAAATTTAAATATGTATGGTTAGTTAGAAGTTC
CTATTCTCTAGAAAGTATAGGAACTTCGCGGCCGCTCTAGAACTAGTGGATCCTCAGCACTGTCCTGCTC
CTTGTGATGGTTTACAAACGTAAAAAGTCTCTTTAATACCTGTTTTTGCTTCATATTGTTCAGCGACAGC
TTGCTGTACGGCAGGCACCAGCTCTTCCGGGATCAGCGCGACGATACAGCCGCCAAATCCGCCGCCGGTC
ATGCGTACGCCACCTTTGTCGCCAATCACAGCTTTGACGATTTCTACCAGAGTGTCAATTTGCGGCACGG
TGATTTCGAAATCATCGCGCATAGAGGCATGAGACTCCGCCATCAACTCGCCCATACGTTTCAGGTCGCC
TTGCTCCAGCGCGCTGGCAGCTTCAACGGTGCGGGCGTTTTCAGTCAGTATATGACGCACGCGTTTTGCC
ACGATCGGGTCCAGTTCATGCGCAACAGCGTTGAACTCTTCAATGGTGACATCACGCAGGGCTGGCTGCT
GGAAGAAACGCGCACCGGTTTCGCACTGTTCACGACG
