[The description below was written by a language model from this plasmid's Addgene catalogue record.]
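Description:
pBALU2 is a high-copy bacterial plasmid built on the Invitrogen pCR TOPO backbone and selected with kanamycin. It is a template or donor plasmid that stores a recombineering cassette, not an expression vector in the usual sense. The insert, YFPint-FgF, is a synthetic sequence introduced by TOPO cloning and flanked by the standard M13 forward and reverse primer sites of the backbone. The record includes no feature table, so the origin of replication, exact element boundaries and any additional backbone markers are not stated.

The cassette consists of a yellow fluorescent protein coding sequence containing introns, with an FRT-galK-FRT unit placed inside the second intron. galK, the bacterial galactokinase gene, is a recombineering marker that generally allows both positive and negative selection. Here it lets clones be recovered in which the whole cassette has been recombined into a large genomic clone, such as a fosmid, at a chosen position in a target gene. The two FRT sites flanking galK are recognised by Flp recombinase, which can then excise the marker and leave a single FRT site. Because that residual site lies within an intron of yfp, it should be spliced out of the mature transcript, leaving the fluorescent protein reading frame undisturbed.

The plasmid belongs to a toolkit for generating fosmid-based reporter genes in C. elegans. It is used to tag a gene with YFP in its native genomic context, so that the surrounding regulatory sequences carried by the genomic clone are retained.
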