Addgene plasmid #69317: pBALU2
Purpose: Encodes a recombineering cassette for tagging a target gene within a genomic clone with a fluorescent protein. Cassette: FRT-galK-FRT in the 2nd intron of yfp
Depositing lab: Oliver Hobert. Depositing organization: Columbia University. Publication: A toolkit and robust pipeline for the generation of fosmid-based reporter genes in C. elegans. Tursun B, Cochella L, Carrera I, Hobert O. PLoS One. 2009;4(3):e4625. doi: 10.1371/journal.pone.0004625. Epub 2009 Mar 4. PubMed 19259264.
Backbone
  Vector backbone: pCR TOPO
  Backbone manufacturer: Invitrogen
  Vector type: Bacterial Expression
Growth in bacteria
  Bacterial resistance: Kanamycin, 50 μg/mL
  Growth temperature: 37°C
  Growth strain: DH5alpha
  Copy number: High Copy
Gene/Insert
  Gene/Insert name: YFPint-FgF
  Species: Synthetic
  Cloning method: TOPO Cloning
  Sequencing primers: 5′ M13F; 3′ M13R
Terms and licenses: Academic/Nonprofit Terms; Industry Terms: Not Available to Industry
How to cite: pBALU2 was a gift from Oliver Hobert (Addgene plasmid # 69317 ; http://n2t.net/addgene:69317 ; RRID:Addgene_69317)
